>Addgene plasmid #245184 | pET-SUMO-SHP2-N-SH2(L43F)-Avi | addgene full sequence | sequence record 488691 | Addgene NGS Result
TCGATCTCGATCCCGCGAAATTAATACGACTCACTATAGGGGAATTGTGAGCGGATAACAATTCCCCTCT
AGAAATAATTTTGTTTAACTTTAAGAAGGAGATATACATATGGGCAGCAGCCATCATCATCATCATCACG
GCAGCGGCCTGGTGCCGCGCGGCAGCGCTAGCATGTCGGACTCAGAAGTCAATCAAGAAGCTAAGCCAGA
GGTCAAGCCAGAAGTCAAGCCTGAGACTCACATCAATTTAAAGGTGTCCGATGGATCTTCAGAGATCTTC
TTCAAGATCAAAAAGACCACTCCTTTAAGAAGGCTGATGGAAGCGTTCGCTAAAAGACAGGGTAAGGAAA
TGGACTCCTTAAGATTCTTGTACGACGGTATTAGAATTCAAGCTGATCAGACCCCTGAAGATTTGGACAT
GGAGGATAACGATATTATTGAGGCTCACAGAGAACAGATTGGTGGTATGACATCGCGGAGATGGTTTCAC
CCAAATATCACTGGTGTGGAGGCAGAAAACCTACTGTTGACAAGAGGAGTTGATGGCAGTTTTTTGGCAA
GGCCTAGTAAAAGTAACCCTGGAGACTTCACATTTTCCGTTAGAAGAAATGGAGCTGTCACCCACATCAA
GATTCAGAACACTGGTGATTACTATGACCTGTATGGAGGGGAGAAATTTGCCACTTTGGCTGAGTTGGTC
CAGTATTACATGGAACATCACGGGCAATTAAAAGAGAAGAATGGAGATGTCATTGAGCTTAAATATCCTC
TGAACTGTGCAGATGGCCTGAACGATATTTTTGAAGCGCAGAAAATTGAATGGCATGAATAACGTCGACA
AGCTTGCGGCCGCACTCGAGCACCACCACCACCACCACTGAGATCCGGCTGCTAACAAAGCCCGAAAGGA
AGCTGAGTTGGCTGCTGCCACCGCTGAGCAATAACTAGCATAACCCCTTGGGGCCTCTAAACGGGTCTTG
AGGGGTTTTTTGCTGAAAGGAGGAACTATATCCGGATTGGCGAATGGG
[124 nt withheld, positions 1029-1152]
C
[91 nt withheld, positions 1154-1244]
A
[49 nt withheld, positions 1246-1294]
CCTTTGACGTTGGAGTCCACGTTCTTT
[37 nt withheld, positions 1322-1358]
ACCCTATCTCGGTCTATTCTTTTGATTTATAAGGGATTTTGCCGATTTCGGCCTATTGGTTAAAAAATGA
GCTGATTTAACAAAAATTTAACGCGAATTTTAACAAAATATTAACGCTTACAATTTAGGTGGCACTTTTC
GGGGAAATGTGCGCGGAACCCCTATTTGTTTATTTTTCTAAATACATTCAAATATGTATCCGCTCATGAA
TTAATTCTTAGAAAAACTCATCGAGCATCAAATGAAACTGCAATTTATTCATATCAGGATTATCAATACC
ATATTTTTGAAAAAGCCGTTTCTGTAATGAAGGAGAAAACTCACCGAGGCAGTTCCATAGGATGGCAAGA
TCCTGGTATCGGTCTGCGATTCCGACTCGTCCAACATCAATACAACCTATTAATTTCCCCTCGTCAAAAA
TAAGGTTATCAAGTGAGAAATCACCATGAGTGACGACTGAATCCGGTGAGAATGGCAAAAGTTTATGCAT
TTCTTTCCAGACTTGTTCAACAGGCCAGCCATTACGCTCGTCATCAAAATCACTCGCATCAACCAAACCG
TTATTCATTCGTGATTGCGCCTGAGCGAGACGAAATACGCGATCGCTGTTAAAAGGACAATTACAAACAG
GAATCGAATGCAACCGGCGCAGGAACACTGCCAGCGCATCAACAATATTTTCACCTGAATCAGGATATTC
TTCTAATACCTGGAATGCTGTTTTCCCGGGGATCGCAGTGGTGAGTAACCATGCATCATCAGGAGTACGG
ATAAAATGCTTGATGGTCGGAAGAGGCATAAATTCCGTCAGCCAGTTTAGTCTGACCATCTCATCTGTAA
CATCATTGGCAACGCTACCTTTGCCATGTTTCAGAAACAACTCTGGCGCATCGGGCTTCCCATACAATCG
ATAGATTGTCGCACCTGATTGCCCGACATTATCGCGAGCCCATTTATACCCATATAAATCAGCATCCATG
TTGGAATTTAATCGCGGCCTAGAGCAAGACGTTTCCCGTTGAATATGGCTCATAACACCCCTTGTATTAC
TGTTTATGTAAGCAGACAGTTTTATTGTTCATGACCAAAATCCCTTAACGTGAGTTTTCGTTCCACTGAG
CGTCAGACCCCGTAGAAAAGATCAAAGGATCTTCTTGAGATCCTTTTTTTCTGCGCGTAATCTGCTGCTT
GCAAACAAAAAAACCACCGCTACCAGCGGTGGTTTGTTTGCCGGATCAAGAGCTACCAACTCTTTTTCCG
AAGGTAACTGGCTTCAGCAGAGCGCAGATACCAAATACTGTCCTTCTAGTGTAGCCGTAGTTAGGCCACC
ACTTCAAGAACTCTGTAGCACCGCCTACATACCTCGCTCTGCTAATCCTGTTACCAGTGGCTGCTGCCAG
TGGCGATAAGTCGTGTCTTACCGGGTTGGACTCAAGACGATAGTTACCGGATAAGGCGCAGCGGTCGGGC
TGAACGGGGGGTTCGTGCACACAGCCCAGCTTGGAGCGAACGACCTACACCGAACTGAGATACCTACAGC
GTGAGCTATGAGAAAGCGCCACGCTTCCCGAAGGGAGAAAGGCGGACAGGTATCCGGTAAGCGGCAGGGT
CGGAACAGGAGAGCGCACGAGGGAGCTTCCAGGGGGAAACGCCTGGTATCTTTATAGTCCTGTCGGGTTT
CGCCACCTCTGACTTGAGCGTCGATTTTTGTGATGCTCGTCAGGGGGGCGGAGCCTATGGAAAAACGCCA
GCAACGCGGCCTTTTTACGGTTCCTGGCCTTTTGCTGGCCTTTTGCTCACATGTTCTTTCCTGCGTTATC
CCCTGATTCTGTGGATAACCGTATTACCGCCTTTGAGTGAGCTGATACCGCTCGCCGCAGCCGAACGACC
GAGCGCAGCGAGTCAGTGAGCGAGGAAGCGGAAGAGCGCCTGATGCGGTATTTTCTCCTTACGCATCTGT
GCGGTATTTCACACCGCAATGGTGCACTCTCAGTACAATCTGCTCTGATGCCGCATAGTTAAGCCAGTAT
ACACTCCGCTATCGCTACGTGACTGGGTCATGGCTGCGCCCCGACACCCGCCAACACCCGCTGACGCGCC
CTGACGGGCTTGTCTGCTCCCGGCATCCGCTTACAGACAAGCTGTGACCGTCTCCGGGAGCTGCATGTGT
CAGAGGTTTTCACCGTCATCACCGAAACGCGCGAGGCAGCTGCGGTAAAGCTCATCAGCGTGGTCGTGAA
GCGATTCACAGATGTCTGCCTGTTCATCCGCGTCCAGCTCGTTGAGTTTCTCCAGAAGCGTTAATGTCTG
GCTTCTGATAAAGCGGGCCATGTTAAGGGCGGTTTTTTCCTGTTTGGTCACTGATGCCTCCGTGTAAGGG
GGATTTCTGTTCATGGGGGTAATGATACCGATGAAACGAGAGAGGATGCTCACGATACGGGTTACTGATG
ATGAACATGCCCGGTTACTGGAACGTTGTGAGGGTAAACAACTGGCGGTATGGATGCGGCGGGACCAGAG
AAAAATCACTCAGGGTCAATGCCAGCGCTTCGTTAATACAGATGTAGGTGTTCCACAGGGTAGCCAGCAG
CATCCTGCGATGCAGATCCGGAACATAATGGTGCAGGGCGCTGACTTCCGCGTTTCCAGACTTTACGAAA
CACGGAAACCGAAGACCATTCATGTTGTTGCTCAGGTCGCAGACGTTTTGCAGCAGCAGTCGCTTCACGT
TCGCTCGCGTATCGGTGATTCATTCTGCTAACCAGTAAGGCAACCCCGCCAGCCTAGCCGGGTCCTCAAC
GACAGGAGCACGATCATGCGCACCCGTGGGGCCGCCATGCCGGCGATAATGGCCTGCTTCTCGCCGAAAC
GTTTGGTGGCGGGACCAGTGACGAAGGCTTGAGCGAGGGCGTGCAAGATTCCGAATACCGCAAGCGACAG
GCCGATCATCGTCGCGCTCCAGCGAAAGCGGTCCTCGCCGAAAATGACCCAGAGCGCTGCCGGCACCTGT
CCTACGAGTTGCATGATAAAGAAGACAGTCATAAGTGCGGCGACGATAGTCATGCCCCGCGCCCACCGGA
AGGAGCTGACTGGGTTGAAGGCTCTCAAGGGCATCGGTCGAGATCCCGGTGCCTAATGAGTGAGCTAACT
TACATTAATTGCGTTGCGCTCACTGCCCGCTTTCCAGTCGGGAAACCTGTCGTGCCAGCTGCATTAATGA
ATCGGCCAACGCGCGGGGAGAGGCGGTTTGCGTATTGGGCGCCAGGGTGGTTTTTCTTTTCACCAGTGAG
ACGGGCAACAGCTGATTGCCCTTCACCGCCTGGCCCTGAGAGAGTTGCAGCAAGCGGTCCACGCTGGTTT
GCCCCAGCAGGCGAAAATCCTGTTTGATGGTGGTTAACGGCGGGATATAACATGAGCTGTCTTCGGTATC
GTCGTATCCCACTACCGAGATGTCCGCACCAACGCGCAGCCCGGACTCGGTAATGGCGCGCATTGCGCCC
AGCGCCATCTGATCGTTGGCAACCAGCATCGCAGTGGGAACGATGCCCTCATTCAGCATTTGCATGGTTT
GTTGAAAACCGGACATGGCACTCCAGTCGCCTTCCCGTTCCGCTATCGGCTGAATTTGATTGCGAGTGAG
ATATTTATGCCAGCCAGCCAGACGCAGACGCGCCGAGACAGAACTTAATGGGCCCGCTAACAGCGCGATT
TGCTGGTGACCCAATGCGACCAGATGCTCCACGCCCAGTCGCGTACCGTCTTCATGGGAGAAAATAATAC
TGTTGATGGGTGTCTGGTCAGAGACATCAAGAAATAACGCCGGAACATTAGTGCAGGCAGCTTCCACAGC
AATGGCATCCTGGTCATCCAGCGGATAGTTAATGATCAGCCCACTGACGCGTTGCGCGAGAAGATTGTGC
ACCGCCGCTTTACAGGCTTCGACGCCGCTTCGTTCTACCATCGACACCACCACGCTGGCACCCAGTTGAT
CGGCGCGAGATTTAATCGCCGCGACAATTTGCGACGGCGCGTGCAGGGCCAGACTGGAGGTGGCAACGCC
AATCAGCAACGACTGTTTGCCCGCCAGTTGTTGTGCCACGCGGTTGGGAATGTAATTCAGCTCCGCCATC
GCCGCTTCCACTTTTTCCCGCGTTTTCGCAGAAACGTGGCTGGCCTGGTTCACCACGCGGGAAACGGTCT
GATAAGAGACACCGGCATACTCTGCGACATCGTATAACGTTACTGGTTTCACATTCACCACCCTGAATTG
ACTCTCTTCCGGGCGCTATCATGCCATACCGCGAAAGGTTTTGCGCCATTCGATGGTGTCCGGGATCTCG
ACGCTCTCCCTTATGCGACTCCTGCATTAGGAAGCAGCCCAGTAGTAGGTTGAGGCCGTTGAGCACCGCC
GCCGCAAGGAATGGTGCATGCAAGGAGATGGCGCCCAACAGTCCCCCGGCCACGGGGCCTGCCACCATAC
CCACGCCGAAACAAGCGCTCATGAGCCCGAAGTGGCGAGCCCGATCTTCCCCATCGGTGATGTCGGCGAT
ATAGGCGCCAGCAACCGCACCTGTGGCGCCGGTGATGCCGGCCACGATGCGTCCGGCGTAGAGGATCGAG
A
Features (pLannotate 1.2.2; 22 found; start..end, strand, type, name):
     22..40      +  promoter       T7 promoter: promoter for bacteriophage T7 RNA polymerase
     41..65      +  protein_bind   lac operator: The lac repressor binds to the lac operator to inhibit transcription in E. coli. This inhibition can be relieved by adding lactose or isopropyl-β-D-thiogalactopyranoside (IPTG). lac repressor encoded by lacI
     80..102     +  RBS            RBS: efficient ribosome binding site from bacteriophage T7 gene 10 (Olins and Rangwala, 1989)
    122..138     +  CDS            capTEV™ (fragment): composite tag for in vivo biotinylation, TEV protease cleavage, and 6xHis tagging
    149..166     +  CDS            thrombin site: thrombin recognition and cleavage site
    173..466     +  CDS            SUMO: cleavable ubiquitin-like protein tag; S. cerevisiae SMT3 (truncated)
    467..784     +  CDS            PTPN11 (fragment): PTN11_HUMAN - Also known as PTP2C, SHPTP2. Experimental evidence at protein level: Swiss-Prot protein existence level 1. Acts downstream of various receptor and cytoplasmic protein tyrosine kinases to participate in the signal transduction from the cell surface to the nucleus (PubMed:10655584, PubMed:18559669, PubMed:18829466, PubMed:26742426, PubMed:28074573). Positively regulates MAPK signal transduction pathway (PubMed:28074573). Dephosphorylates GAB1, ARHGAP35 and EGFR (PubMed:28074573). Dephosphorylates ROCK2 at 'Tyr-722' resulting in stimulation of its RhoA binding activity (PubMed:18559
    861..878     +  CDS            9xHis (fragment): 9xHis affinity tag
    888..937     +  CDS            SET1 (fragment): solubility-enhancement tag derived from T7 phage gene 10B
    945..992     +  terminator     T7 terminator: transcription terminator for bacteriophage T7 RNA polymerase
   1029..1457    +  rep_origin     f1 ori (sequence partly withheld): f1 bacteriophage origin of replication; arrow indicates direction of (+) strand synthesis
   1510..1567    +  promoter       AmpR promoter (fragment): bla
   1576..2391    -  CDS            KanR: aminoglycoside phosphotransferase; aph(3')-Ia; confers resistance to kanamycin in bacteria or G418 (Geneticin®) in eukaryotes
   2513..3101    +  rep_origin     ori: high-copy-number ColE1/pMB1/pBR322/pUC origin of replication
   3287..3426    -  misc_feature   bom: basis of mobility region from pBR322
   3528..3719    -  CDS            rop: Rop protein, which maintains plasmids at low copy number; rop
   3736..4116    +  CDS            YPB1_ECOLX: Protein predicted: Swiss-Prot protein existence level 4. From Escherichia coli.
   4188..4479    -  CDS            TcR (fragment): tetracycline efflux protein; tet; confers resistance to tetracycline
   4494..4515    -  protein_bind   CAP binding site: CAP binding activates transcription in the presence of cAMP. E. coli catabolite activator protein
   4528..5610    -  CDS            lacI: lac repressor; lacI; The lac repressor binds to the lac operator to inhibit transcription in E. coli. This inhibition can be relieved by adding lactose or isopropyl-β-D-thiogalactopyranoside (IPTG).
   5611..5688    -  promoter       lacI promoter: lacI
   5696..5975    -  CDS            TcR (fragment): tetracycline efflux protein; tet; confers resistance to tetracycline
