[The description below was written by a language model from this plasmid's Addgene catalogue record and pLannotate feature annotations shown in this document.]
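Description:
pET-SUMO-SHP2-N-SH2(L43F)-Avi is a 5,979-bp pET-family bacterial expression plasmid for producing the N-terminal SH2 domain of human SHP2 (the tyrosine phosphatase encoded by PTPN11) carrying the L43F substitution. It is selected with kanamycin through an aph(3')-Ia resistance gene. Replication depends on a ColE1/pBR322-type origin accompanied by the rop gene and bom region, consistent with its listing as low copy. An f1 origin is also present, and short tetracycline-resistance fragments appear to be non-functional remnants of the pBR322-derived backbone.

Expression is driven by a T7 promoter fused to a lac operator, followed by the T7 gene 10 ribosome binding site and closed by a T7 terminator. The plasmid-borne lacI gene supplies repressor, so transcription is held off until IPTG induction in a host that provides T7 RNA polymerase. The open reading frame begins with a histidine tag (annotated as a tag fragment) and a thrombin site, followed by yeast SMT3 SUMO fused directly to the PTPN11 fragment. SUMO typically improves solubility and can be removed by a SUMO-specific protease. The catalogue lists a C-terminal Avi tag, the short peptide substrate for BirA-mediated site-specific biotinylation. The feature table does not annotate it, though an unannotated gap follows the SH2 coding region. The downstream His and T7 gene 10-derived tag fragments look like backbone sequence, and the record does not show whether they are translated.

The stated purpose is production of His-SUMO-tagged, Avi-tagged SH2 domain. Such a protein suits affinity purification followed by biotin-based immobilisation or labelling. The associated publication concerns how a pathogenic SHP2 mutation alters the interaction specificity of this domain.
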