Addgene plasmid #245184: pET-SUMO-SHP2-N-SH2(L43F)-Avi
Purpose: Production of N-terminally His-SUMO-tagged and C-terminally Avi-tagged SH2 domain
Depositing lab: Neel Shah. Depositing organization: Columbia University. Publication: The pathogenic T42A mutation in SHP2 rewires the interaction specificity of its N-terminal regulatory domain. van Vlimmeren AE, Voleti R, Chartier CA, Jiang Z, Karandur D, Humphries PA, Lo WL, Shah NH. Proc Natl Acad Sci U S A. 2024 Jul 23;121(30):e2407159121. doi: 10.1073/pnas.2407159121. Epub 2024 Jul 16. PubMed 39012820.
Backbone
  Vector backbone: pET
  Vector type: Bacterial Expression
Growth in bacteria
  Bacterial resistance: Kanamycin, 50 μg/mL
  Growth temperature: 37°C
  Growth strain: DH5alpha
  Copy number: Low Copy
Gene/Insert
  Gene/Insert name: SHP2 N-SH2
  Species: H. sapiens (human)
  Mutation: L43F
  Tag / fusion protein: His-SUMO (N terminal on insert); Avi (C terminal on insert)
  Cloning method: Gibson Cloning
Terms and licenses: Academic/Nonprofit Terms; Industry Terms: Not Available to Industry
How to cite: pET-SUMO-SHP2-N-SH2(L43F)-Avi was a gift from Neel Shah (Addgene plasmid # 245184 ; http://n2t.net/addgene:245184 ; RRID:Addgene_245184)
